>Addgene plasmid #250442 | pcDNA3.1(+)_GammaSMA_ALFA_230231 | addgene full sequence | sequence record 500544 | Addgene NGS Result
CCCTGGCATTGCTGACAGGATGCAGAAGGAGATCACAGCCCTGGCCCCCAGCACCATGAAGATCAAGATT
ATTGCTCCCCCAGAGCGGAAGTACTCAGTCTGGATCGGGGGCTCTATCCTGGCCTCTCTCTCCACCTTCC
AGCAGATGTGGATCAGCAAGCCTGAGTATGATGAGGCAGGGCCCTCCATTGTCCACAGGAAGTGCTTCTA
AAAGCTTGGTACCGAGCTCGGATCCACTAGTCCAGTGTGGTGGAATTCTGCAGATATCCAGCACAGTGGC
GGCCGCTCGAGTCTAGAGGGCCCGTTTAAACCCGCTGATCAGCCTCGACTGTGCCTTCTAGTTGCCAGCC
ATCTGTTGTTTGCCCCTCCCCCGTGCCTTCCTTGACCCTGGAAGGTGCCACTCCCACTGTCCTTTCCTAA
TAAAATGAGGAAATTGCATCGCATTGTCTGAGTAGGTGTCATTCTATTCTGGGGGGTGGGGTGGGGCAGG
ACAGCAAGGGGGAGGATTGGGAAGACAATAGCAGGCATGCTGGGGATGCGGTGGGCTCTATGGCTTCTGA
GGCGGAAAGAACCAGCTGGGGCTCTAGGGGGTATCCCC
[124 nt withheld, positions 599-722]
C
[91 nt withheld, positions 724-814]
A
[49 nt withheld, positions 816-864]
CCTTTGACGTTGGAGTCCACGTTCTTT
[37 nt withheld, positions 892-928]
ACCCTATCTCGGTCTATTCTTTTGATTTATAAGGGATTTTGCCGATTTCGGCCTATTGGTTAAAAAATGA
GCTGATTTAACAAAAATTTAACGCGAATTAATTCTGTGGAATGTGTGTCAGTTAGGGTGTGGAAAGTCCC
CAGGCTCCCCAGCAGGCAGAAGTATGCAAAGCATGCATCTCAATTAGTCAGCAACCAGGTGTGGAAAGTC
CCCAGGCTCCCCAGCAGGCAGAAGTATGCAAAGCATGCATCTCAATTAGTCAGCAACCATAGTCCCGCCC
CTAACTCCGCCCATCCCGCCCCTAACTCCGCCCAGTTCCGCCCATTCTCCGCCCCATGGCTGACTAATTT
TTTTTATTTATGCAGAGGCCGAGGCCGCCTCTGCCTCTGAGCTATTCCAGAAGTAGTGAGGAGGCTTTTT
TGGAGGCCTAGGCTTTTGCAAAAAGCTCCCGGGAGCTTGTATATCCATTTTCGGATCTGATCAAGAGACA
GGATGAGGATCGTTTCGCATGATTGAACAAGATGGATTGCACGCAGGTTCTCCGGCCGCTTGGGTGGAGA
GGCTATTCGGCTATGACTGGGCACAACAGACAATCGGCTGCTCTGATGCCGCCGTGTTCCGGCTGTCAGC
GCAGGGGCGCCCGGTTCTTTTTGTCAAGACCGACCTGTCCGGTGCCCTGAATGAACTGCAGGACGAGGCA
GCGCGGCTATCGTGGCTGGCCACGACGGGCGTTCCTTGCGCAGCTGTGCTCGACGTTGTCACTGAAGCGG
GAAGGGACTGGCTGCTATTGGGCGAAGTGCCGGGGCAGGATCTCCTGTCATCTCACCTTGCTCCTGCCGA
GAAAGTATCCATCATGGCTGATGCAATGCGGCGGCTGCATACGCTTGATCCGGCTACCTGCCCATTCGAC
CACCAAGCGAAACATCGCATCGAGCGAGCACGTACTCGGATGGAAGCCGGTCTTGTCGATCAGGATGATC
TGGACGAAGAGCATCAGGGGCTCGCGCCAGCCGAACTGTTCGCCAGGCTCAAGGCGCGCATGCCCGACGG
CGAGGATCTCGTCGTGACCCATGGCGATGCCTGCTTGCCGAATATCATGGTGGAAAATGGCCGCTTTTCT
GGATTCATCGACTGTGGCCGGCTGGGTGTGGCGGACCGCTATCAGGACATAGCGTTGGCTACCCGTGATA
TTGCTGAAGAGCTTGGCGGCGAATGGGCTGACCGCTTCCTCGTGCTTTACGGTATCGCCGCTCCCGATTC
GCAGCGCATCGCCTTCTATCGCCTTCTTGACGAGTTCTTCTGAGCGGGACTCTGGGGTTCGAAATGACCG
ACCAAGCGACGCCCAACCTGCCATCACGAGATTTCGATTCCACCGCCGCCTTCTATGAAAGGTTGGGCTT
CGGAATCGTTTTCCGGGACGCCGGCTGGATGATCCTCCAGCGCGGGGATCTCATGCTGGAGTTCTTCGCC
CACCCCAACTTGTTTATTGCAGCTTATAATGGTTACAAATAAAGCAATAGCATCACAAATTTCACAAATA
AAGCATTTTTTTCACTGCATTCTAGTTGTGGTTTGTCCAAACTCATCAATGTATCTTATCATGTCTGTAT
ACCGTCGACCTCTAGCTAGAGCTTGGCGTAATCATGGTCATAGCTGTTTCCTGTGTGAAATTGTTATCCG
CTCACAATTCCACACAACATACGAGCCGGAAGCATAAAGTGTAAAGCCTGGGGTGCCTAATGAGTGAGCT
AACTCACATTAATTGCGTTGCGCTCACTGCCCGCTTTCCAGTCGGGAAACCTGTCGTGCCAGCTGCATTA
ATGAATCGGCCAACGCGCGGGGAGAGGCGGTTTGCGTATTGGGCGCTCTTCCGCTTCCTCGCTCACTGAC
TCGCTGCGCTCGGTCGTTCGGCTGCGGCGAGCGGTATCAGCTCACTCAAAGGCGGTAATACGGTTATCCA
CAGAATCAGGGGATAACGCAGGAAAGAACATGTGAGCAAAAGGCCAGCAAAAGGCCAGGAACCGTAAAAA
GGCCGCGTTGCTGGCGTTTTTCCATAGGCTCCGCCCCCCTGACGAGCATCACAAAAATCGACGCTCAAGT
CAGAGGTGGCGAAACCCGACAGGACTATAAAGATACCAGGCGTTTCCCCCTGGAAGCTCCCTCGTGCGCT
CTCCTGTTCCGACCCTGCCGCTTACCGGATACCTGTCCGCCTTTCTCCCTTCGGGAAGCGTGGCGCTTTC
TCATAGCTCACGCTGTAGGTATCTCAGTTCGGTGTAGGTCGTTCGCTCCAAGCTGGGCTGTGTGCACGAA
CCCCCCGTTCAGCCCGACCGCTGCGCCTTATCCGGTAACTATCGTCTTGAGTCCAACCCGGTAAGACACG
ACTTATCGCCACTGGCAGCAGCCACTGGTAACAGGATTAGCAGAGCGAGGTATGTAGGCGGTGCTACAGA
GTTCTTGAAGTGGTGGCCTAACTACGGCTACACTAGAAGAACAGTATTTGGTATCTGCGCTCTGCTGAAG
CCAGTTACCTTCGGAAAAAGAGTTGGTAGCTCTTGATCCGGCAAACAAACCACCGCTGGTAGCGGTGGTT
TTTTTGTTTGCAAGCAGCAGATTACGCGCAGAAAAAAAGGATCTCAAGAAGATCCTTTGATCTTTTCTAC
GGGGTCTGACGCTCAGTGGAACGAAAACTCACGTTAAGGGATTTTGGTCATGAGATTATCAAAAAGGATC
TTCACCTAGATCCTTTTAAATTAAAAATGAAGTTTTAAATCAATCTAAAGTATATATGAGTAAACTTGGT
CTGACAGTTACCAATGCTTAATCAGTGAGGCACCTATCTCAGCGATCTGTCTATTTCGTTCATCCATAGT
TGCCTGACTCCCCGTCGTGTAGATAACTACGATACGGGAGGGCTTACCATCTGGCCCCAGTGCTGCAATG
ATACCGCGAGACCCACGCTCACCGGCTCCAGATTTATCAGCAATAAACCAGCCAGCCGGAAGGGCCGAGC
GCAGAAGTGGTCCTGCAACTTTATCCGCCTCCATCCAGTCTATTAATTGTTGCCGGGAAGCTAGAGTAAG
TAGTTCGCCAGTTAATAGTTTGCGCAACGTTGTTGCCATTGCTACAGGCATCGTGGTGTCACGCTCGTCG
TTTGGTATGGCTTCATTCAGCTCCGGTTCCCAACGATCAAGGCGAGTTACATGATCCCCCATGTTGTGCA
AAAAAGCGGTTAGCTCCTTCGGTCCTCCGATCGTTGTCAGAAGTAAGTTGGCCGCAGTGTTATCACTCAT
GGTTATGGCAGCACTGCATAATTCTCTTACTGTCATGCCATCCGTAAGATGCTTTTCTGTGACTGGTGAG
TACTCAACCAAGTCATTCTGAGAATAGTGTATGCGGCGACCGAGTTGCTCTTGCCCGGCGTCAATACGGG
ATAATACCGCGCCACATAGCAGAACTTTAAAAGTGCTCATCATTGGAAAACGTTCTTCGGGGCGAAAACT
CTCAAGGATCTTACCGCTGTTGAGATCCAGTTCGATGTAACCCACTCGTGCACCCAACTGATCTTCAGCA
TCTTTTACTTTCACCAGCGTTTCTGGGTGAGCAAAAACAGGAAGGCAAAATGCCGCAAAAAAGGGAATAA
GGGCGACACGGAAATGTTGAATACTCATACTCTTCCTTTTTCAATATTATTGAAGCATTTATCAGGGTTA
TTGTCTCATGAGCGGATACATATTTGAATGTATTTAGAAAAATAAACAAATAGGGGTTCCGCGCACATTT
CCCCGAAAAGTGCCACCTGACGTCGACGGATCGGGAGATCTCCCGATCCCCTATGGTGCACTCTCAGTAC
AATCTGCTCTGATGCCGCATAGTTAAGCCAGTATCTGCTCCCTGCTTGTGTGTTGGAGGTCGCTGAGTAG
TGCGCGAGCAAAATTTAAGCTACAACAAGGCAAGGCTTGACCGACAATTGCATGAAGAATCTGCTTAGGG
TTAGGCGTTTTGCGCTGCTTCGCGATGTACGGGCCAGATATACGCGTTGACATTGATTATTGACTAGTTA
TTAATAGTAATCAATTACGGGGTCATTAGTTCATAGCCCATATATGGAGTTCCGCGTTACATAACTTACG
GTAAATGGCCCGCCTGGCTGACCGCCCAACGACCCCCGCCCATTGACGTCAATAATGACGTATGTTCCCA
TAGTAACGCCAATAGGGACTTTCCATTGACGTCAATGGGTGGAGTATTTACGGTAAACTGCCCACTTGGC
AGTACATCAAGTGTATCATATGCCAAGTACGCCCCCTATTGACGTCAATGACGGTAAATGGCCCGCCTGG
CATTATGCCCAGTACATGACCTTATGGGACTTTCCTACTTGGCAGTACATCTACGTATTAGTCATCGCTA
TTACCATGGTGATGCGGTTTTGGCAGTACATCAATGGGCGTGGATAGCGGTTTGACTCACGGGGATTTCC
AAGTCTCCACCCCATTGACGTCAATGGGAGTTTGTTTTGGCACCAAAATCAACGGGACTTTCCAAAATGT
CGTAACAACTCCGCCCCATTGACGCAAATGGGCGGTAGGCGTGTACGGTGGGAGGTCTATATAAGCAGAG
CTCTCTGGCTAACTAGAGAACCCACTGCTTACTGGCTTATCGAAATTAATACGACTCAGTATAGGGAGAC
CCAAGCTGGCTAGCATGTGTGAAGAGGAGACCACCGCGCTCGTGTGTGACAATGGCTCTGGCCTGTGCAA
GGCAGGCTTCGCAGGAGATGATGCCCCCCGGGCTGTCTTCCCCTCCATTGTGGGCCGCCCTCGCCACCAG
GGTGTGATGGTGGGAATGGGCCAGAAAGACAGCTATGTGGGGGATGAGGCTCAGAGCAAGCGAGGGATCC
TAACTCTCAAATACCCCATTGAACACGGCATCATCACCAACTGGGATGACATGGAGAAGATCTGGCACCA
CTCCTTCTACAATGAGCTGCGTGTAGCACCTGAAGAGCACCCCACCCTGCTCACAGAGGCTCCCCTAAAT
CCCAAGGCCAACAGGGAGAAGATGACCCAGATCATGTTTGAAACCTTCAATGTCCCTGCCATGTACGTCG
CCATTCAAGCTGTGCTCTCCCTCTATGCCTCTGGCCGCACGACAGGCATCGTCCTGGATTCAGGTGATGG
CGTCACCCACAATGTCCCCATCTATGAAGGCTATGCCCTGCCCCATGCCATCATGCGCCTGGACTTGGCT
GGCCGTGACCTCACGGACTACCTCATGAAGATCCTCACAGAGAGAGGCTATTCCTTTGTGACCACAGCTG
AGAGAGAAATTGTGCGAGACATCAAGGAGAAGCTGTGCTATGTGGCCCTGGATTTTGAGAATGAGATGGC
CACACCCAGCAGACTGGAGGAGGAGCTGAGAAGAAGACTGACCGAGCCCGCAGCTTCCTCTTCCTCCCTG
GAGAAGAGCTATGAGCTGCCAGATGGGCAGGTTATCACCATTGGCAATGAGCGCTTCCGCTGCCCTGAGA
CCCTCTTCCAGCCTTCCTTTATTGGCATGGAGTCCGCTGGAATTCATGAGACAACCTACAATTCCATCAT
GAAGTGTGACATTGACATCCGTAAGGACTTATATGCCAACAATGTCCTCTCTGGGGGCACCACCATGTA
Features (pLannotate 1.2.2; 20 found; start..end, strand, type, name):
    329..553     +  polyA_signal   bGH poly(A) signal: bovine growth hormone polyadenylation signal
    557..578     +  promoter       SV40 promoter (fragment): SV40 enhancer and early promoter
    599..1027    +  rep_origin     f1 ori (sequence partly withheld): f1 bacteriophage origin of replication; arrow indicates direction of (+) strand synthesis
   1041..1370    +  promoter       SV40 promoter: SV40 enhancer and early promoter
   1437..2228    +  CDS            neo: KKA2_KLEPN - Also known as kan, nptII. Experimental evidence at protein level: Swiss-Prot protein existence level 1. Resistance to kanamycin, neomycin, paromomycin, ribostamycin, butirosin and gentamicin B. From Klebsiella pneumoniae.
   2252..2410    +  CDS            ble (fragment): BLE_KLEPN - Experimental evidence at protein level: Swiss-Prot protein existence level 1. Binding protein with a strong affinity to the bleomycin family of antibiotics. Binds to CL990; an antimitotic-antibiotic compound. From Klebsiella pneumoniae.
   2405..2526    +  polyA_signal   SV40 poly(A) signal: SV40 polyadenylation signal
   2599..2615    -  protein_bind   lac operator: The lac repressor binds to the lac operator to inhibit transcription in E. coli. This inhibition can be relieved by adding lactose or isopropyl-β-D-thiogalactopyranoside (IPTG). lac repressor encoded by lacI
   2623..2653    -  promoter       lac promoter: promoter for the E. coli lac operon
   2668..2689    -  protein_bind   CAP binding site: CAP binding activates transcription in the presence of cAMP. E. coli catabolite activator protein
   2702..2794    -  CDS            lacI (fragment): lac repressor; lacI; The lac repressor binds to the lac operator to inhibit transcription in E. coli. This inhibition can be relieved by adding lactose or isopropyl-β-D-thiogalactopyranoside (IPTG).
   2977..3565    -  rep_origin     ori: high-copy-number ColE1/pMB1/pBR322/pUC origin of replication
   3736..4596    -  CDS            AmpR: β-lactamase; bla; confers resistance to ampicillin, carbenicillin, and related antibiotics
   4597..4701    -  promoter       AmpR promoter: bla
   4760..4812    -  misc_feature   bom (fragment): basis of mobility region from pBR322
   4967..5346    +  enhancer       CMV enhancer: human cytomegalovirus immediate early enhancer
   5347..5550    +  promoter       CMV promoter: human cytomegalovirus (CMV) immediate early promoter
   5546..5579    +  LTR            5' LTR (truncated) (fragment): truncated 5' long terminal repeat (LTR) from HIV-1
   5592..5618    +  intron         CMV intron (fragment): modified intron A from human cytomegalovirus (CMV)
   5633..208     +  CDS            ACTG2 (across the origin): ACTH_CHICK - Also known as ACTA3, ACTSG. Experimental evidence at protein level: Swiss-Prot protein existence level 1. Actins are highly conserved proteins that are involved in various types of cell motility and are ubiquitously expressed in all eukaryotic cells. From Gallus gallus (Chicken).
