[The description below was written by a language model from this plasmid's Addgene catalogue record and pLannotate feature annotations shown in this document.]
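Description:
pcDNA3.1(+)_GammaSMA_ALFA_230231 is a mammalian expression plasmid of about 6.6 kb built on the Invitrogen pcDNA3.1(+) backbone. It expresses human gamma smooth muscle actin (ACTG2) carrying an internal ALFA epitope tag. The roughly 1.2 kb insert was introduced by Gibson cloning and is transcribed from the human cytomegalovirus immediate-early enhancer and promoter, with the bovine growth hormone polyadenylation signal terminating the transcript. In the sequenced record the actin open reading frame spans the numbering origin of the circular map. The automated annotation matched it to the chicken ACTG2 orthologue, which reflects the very high conservation of actins; the catalogue entry gives the species as human. The ALFA tag is not annotated as a separate feature. According to the record it lies inside the protein between residues T230 and A231, not at either terminus.

In E. coli the plasmid is maintained at high copy through a ColE1/pUC-type origin and selected with ampicillin via the β-lactamase gene. An f1 origin is also present, which allows single-stranded DNA production. For mammalian cells, a neomycin phosphotransferase cassette driven by the SV40 early promoter and closed by the SV40 poly(A) signal permits G418 selection of stable transfectants. Several short annotated fragments (lac promoter/operator, lacI, ble, bom, HIV LTR and CMV intron) appear to be backbone remnants or partial sequence matches, not functional elements.

The construct belongs to an internal tagging strategy for actin isoforms. Placing a small epitope within the protein is intended to leave actin behaviour undisturbed, so that a specific isoform can be detected, for example with ALFA-binding nanobodies, to study its organization and function in cells.
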