Addgene plasmid #250442: pcDNA3.1(+)_GammaSMA_ALFA_230231
Purpose: Expresses tagged gamma smooth muscle actin in mammalian cells. Protein is tagged with an internal ALFA tag at position T230/A231.
Depositing lab: Koen van den Dries. Depositing organization: Radboud University Nijmegen Medical Centre. Publication: IntAct: A nondisruptive internal tagging strategy to study the organization and function of actin isoforms. van Zwam MC, Dhar A, Bosman W, van Straaten W, Weijers S, Seta E, Joosten B, van Haren J, Palani S, van den Dries K. PLoS Biol. 2024 Mar 11;22(3):e3002551. doi: 10.1371/journal.pbio.3002551. eCollection 2024 Mar. PubMed 38466773.
Backbone
  Vector backbone: pcDNA3.1(+)
  Backbone manufacturer: Invitrogen
  Backbone size w/o insert (bp): 5428
  Total vector size (bp): 6594
  Modifications to backbone: NA
  Vector type: Mammalian Expression
  Selectable markers: Neomycin (select with G418)
Growth in bacteria
  Bacterial resistance: Ampicillin, 100 μg/mL
  Growth temperature: 37°C
  Growth strain: DH5alpha
  Copy number: High Copy
Gene/Insert
  Gene/Insert name: Gamma Smooth Muscle Actin (alt name: ACTG2)
  Species: H. sapiens (human)
  Insert size (bp): 1176
  GenBank ID: NM_001615
  Entrez Gene: ACTG2 (a.k.a. ACT, ACTA3, ACTE, ACTL3, ACTSG, MMIHS5, VSCM, VSCM1)
  Promoter: CMV Promotor
  Tag / fusion protein: ALFA Tag (Internal)
  Cloning method: Gibson Cloning
  Sequencing primers: 5′ TTGACGCAAATGGGCGGTAG
Terms and licenses: Academic/Nonprofit Terms; Industry Terms: Not Available to Industry
How to cite: pcDNA3.1(+)_GammaSMA_ALFA_230231 was a gift from Koen van den Dries (Addgene plasmid # 250442 ; http://n2t.net/addgene:250442 ; RRID:Addgene_250442)
